>Addgene plasmid #25290 | PP-PYRK1 (3MA8) | depositor partial sequence | sequence record 11764 | Author sequence
GCATCTACTTCTGCAGTAATGAGTTGCACACTGGGAAAGGCAACTTGTTTAGGGATGGACAAAATTTGCT
CTCCTTTAGCAGATAATGACGTAACCCAAAGGAAGACACAAATCATATGTACAATTGGCCCAAGCTGTAA
TAATGTAGAATCGTTGATTGGTTTAATTGACAAAGGTATGAGTGTTGCTAGACTTAACTTTTCCCATGGC
GATCATGAGAGTCACTTCAAGACTTTACAAAATATCAGGGAGGCAGCTAAAGCAAGACCTCACTCTACCG
TTGGGATAATGCTAGATACTAAAGGCCCAGAGATCAGAACCGGAATGTTGGAAGGTGGAAAGCCCATTGA
ATTGAAGGCAGGCCAAACTTTAAAAATTACAACAGATTACTCTATGTTAGGTAACTCCGAATGTATATCG
TGTAGCTATTCTCTATTACCTAAAAGTGTACAAATTGGAAGTACTGTTTTAATTGCTGATGGCTCGTTAT
CGACTCAAGTGCTAGAAATTGGCGATGATTTCATTGTCTGCAAGGTATTGAATAGCGTAACTATCGGTGA
AAGGAAAAATATGAATCTACCAGGTTGTAAGGTCCACTTACCAATAATTGGGGATAAAGATAGACATGAC
ATTGTGGACTTTGCCCTTAAGTACAACTTGGATTTTATTGCTCTTTCCTTCGTGCAGAATGGAGCTGATG
TGCAACTATGTAGGCAAATTATTTCTGAAAATACGCAATACTCCAATGGAATCCCAAGCTCAATAAAGAT
TATTTCTAAAATTGAAAACTTGGAAGGTGTGATCAACTTCGATAGTATTTGCAGCGAGTCAGACGGTATC
ATGGTTGCAAGAGGTGACCTGGGTATGGAAATTCCTCCAGAAAAAATATTCGTTGCTCAGAAATGTATGA
TTTCCAAATGCAATGTTGCAGGTAAGCCTGTTGTTACTGCAACTCAAATGCTTGAAAGCATGATTAAGAG
TAATAGGCCAACAAGGGCAGAAATGACTGATGTTGCAAACGCTGTTTTAGATGGTTCAGATTGTGTTATG
CTATCTGGAGAAACTGCAAATGGAGCATTTCCATTTGACGCAGTAAATGTAATGTCCAGAGTATGTGCCC
AAGCTGAGACATGTATTGATTATCCAGTGTTATACCACGCAATACATTCCTCAGTTCCAAAGCCTGTTGC
TGTCCCTGAAGCCATTGCTTGTTCTGCAGTTGAGTCTGCCCATGACGTAAATGCAAAATTAATCATCACA
ATCACAGAAACAGGGAATACTGCAAGACTCATTTCAAAATACAGGCCAAGTCAAACCATTATTGCATGCA
CAGCTAAACCTGAGGTAGCCAGAGGGCTAAAGATTGCAAGAGGTGTTAAGACTTATGTCTTAAACTCAAT
CCATCATAGTGAAGTTGTAATATCTAATGCCCTAGCACTTGCGAAAGAGGAAAGTCTTATTGAGAGTGGA
GATTTTGCTATCGCCGTGCATGGCGTTAAAGAGTCCTGTCCGGGATCGTGTAATCTTATGAAAATAGTTA
GGTGCCCC
