>Addgene plasmid #25290 | PP-PYRK1 (3MA8) | addgene partial sequence | sequence record 31373 | 25290 with T7
ATATTTTGTTTACTTTAAGAAGGAGATATACCATGCATCATCATCATCATCACAGCAGCGGCAGAGAAAA
CTTGTATTTCCAGGGCGCATCTACTTCTGCAGTAATGAGTTGCACACTGGGAAAGGCAACTTGTTTAGGG
ATGGACAAAATTTGCTCTCCTTTAGCAGATAATGACGTAACCCAAAGGAAGACACAAATCATATGTACAA
TTGGCCCAAGCTGTAATAATGTAGAATCGTTGATTGGTTTAATTGACAAAGGTATGAGTGTTGCTAGACT
TAACTTTTCCCATGGCGATCATGAGAGTCACTTCAAGACTTTACAAAATATCAGGGAGGCAGCTAAAGCA
AGACCTCACTCTACCGTTGGGATAATGCTAGATACTAAAGGCCCAGAGATCAGAACCGGAATGTTGGAAG
GTGGAAAGCCCATTGAATTGAAGGCAGGCCAAACTTTAAAAATTACAACAGATTACTCTATGTTAGGTAA
CTCCGAATGTATATCGTGTAGCTATTCTCTATTACCTAAAAGTGTACAAATTGGAAGTACTGTTTTAATT
GCTGATGGCTCGTTATCGACTCAAGTGCTAGAAATTGGCGATGATTTCATTGTCTGCAAGGTATTGAATA
GCGTAACTATCGGTGAAAGGAAAAATATGAATCTACCAGGTTGTAAGGTCCACTTACCAATAATTGGGGA
TAAAGATAGACATGACATTGTGGACTTTGCCCTTAAGTACAACTTGGATTTTTATTGCTCTTTCCTTCGT
GCAGAATGGAGCTGATGTGCAACTATGTA
