[The description below was written by a language model from this plasmid's Addgene catalogue record.]
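Description:
PP-PYRK1 (3MA8) is a bacterial expression plasmid built on the pET15-MHL backbone from the Structural Genomics Consortium, a pET-type vector of about 7.7 kb without insert. It is maintained in E. coli under ampicillin selection and is recorded as low copy, with DH5alpha listed as the propagation strain. The record does not explicitly list the promoter, but the recommended sequencing primers (T7 forward and T7 terminator) indicate that the insert sits between T7 promoter and terminator elements, as is usual for pET vectors. In such vectors, transcription depends on T7 RNA polymerase supplied by a suitable expression host.

The insert is a 1548 bp fragment of the Cryptosporidium parvum gene cgd1_2040, also given the alternative name CgPK. It encodes residues A17 to P532 rather than the whole protein, so this is a truncated construct designed for crystallography and should not be assumed to carry the full open reading frame. An N-terminal His tag is fused to the insert, allowing purification of the recombinant protein by immobilised metal affinity chromatography. The fragment was introduced by restriction enzyme cloning.

The stated purpose is bacterial production of protein for structure determination, and the depositor links the construct to the PDB entry 3MA8. It is therefore mainly useful for producing this parasite protein domain for structural, biochemical or ligand-binding studies. No feature table was supplied, so details such as any protease cleavage site after the tag, or the exact origin of replication, are not stated in the record.
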