Addgene plasmid #25290: PP-PYRK1 (3MA8)
Purpose: Bacterial expression for structure determination; may not be full ORF
Depositing lab: Cheryl Arrowsmith. Depositing organization: University of Toronto.
Backbone
  Vector backbone: pET15-MHL
  Backbone manufacturer: SGC
  Backbone size w/o insert (bp): 7737
  Vector type: Bacterial Expression
Growth in bacteria
  Bacterial resistance: Ampicillin, 100 μg/mL
  Growth temperature: 37°C
  Growth strain: DH5alpha
  Copy number: Low Copy
Gene/Insert
  Gene/Insert name: cgd1_2040:A17-P532 (alt names: PDB: 3MA8; CGD1_2040; CgPK)
  Species: cryptosporidium Parvum
  Insert size (bp): 1548
  Mutation: Contains amino acids A17-P532
  Entrez Gene: cgd1_2040
  Tag / fusion protein: His (N terminal on insert)
  Cloning method: Restriction Enzyme
  Sequencing primers: 5′ T7; 3′ T7-term
Terms and licenses: Academic/Nonprofit Terms; Industry Terms: Not Available to Industry
Depositor comments: PDB: 3MA8. http://www.thesgc.org/structures/3MA8/
How to cite: PP-PYRK1 (3MA8) was a gift from Cheryl Arrowsmith (Addgene plasmid # 25290 ; http://n2t.net/addgene:25290 ; RRID:Addgene_25290)
